Addgene plasmid #33108: pCMX-Gal4-TEAD1
Depositing lab: Kunliang Guan. Depositing organization: University of California, San Diego (UCSD). Publication: TEAD mediates YAP-dependent gene induction and growth control. Zhao B, Ye X, Yu J, Li L, Li W, Li S, Yu J, Lin JD, Wang CY, Chinnaiyan AM, Lai ZC, Guan KL. Genes Dev. 2008 Jul 15. 22(14):1962-71. 10.1101/gad.1664408 PubMed 18579750.
Backbone
  Vector backbone: PCMX
  Backbone size w/o insert (bp): 4500
  Vector type: Mammalian Expression
Growth in bacteria
  Bacterial resistance: Ampicillin, 100 μg/mL
  Growth temperature: 37°C
  Growth strain: DH5alpha
  Copy number: Unknown
Gene/Insert
  Gene/Insert name: TEAD1
  Entrez Gene: TEAD1 (a.k.a. AA, NTEF-1, REF1, TCF-13, TCF13, TEAD-1, TEF-1)
  Tag / fusion protein: Gal4 (N terminal on insert)
Terms and licenses: Academic/Nonprofit Terms; Industry Terms: Not Available to Industry
How to cite: pCMX-Gal4-TEAD1 was a gift from Kunliang Guan (Addgene plasmid # 33108 ; http://n2t.net/addgene:33108 ; RRID:Addgene_33108)
