[The description below was written by a language model from this plasmid's Addgene catalogue record and pLannotate feature annotations shown in this document.]
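Description:
pCMX-Gal4-TEAD1 is a mammalian expression plasmid built on the pCMX backbone (about 4.5 kb without insert; the sequenced construct is 6,072 nt). It is propagated in E. coli through a high-copy ColE1/pUC-type origin and selected with ampicillin via the β-lactamase gene and its native promoter. An SV40 origin is also present, which can support episomal replication in cells that supply large T antigen. Short fragments annotated as bom, lacZα, lacI, rop, a truncated HIV-1 LTR and polyomavirus VP1 are most likely backbone remnants or homology-based matches rather than functional parts.

The expression cassette is driven by the human cytomegalovirus immediate early enhancer and promoter, followed by a T7 promoter that could allow in vitro transcription. The open reading frame begins with the DNA binding domain of yeast GAL4, which sits just upstream of human TEAD1, the TEA-domain transcription factor that acts in the Hippo pathway as a partner of the YAP and TAZ coactivators; the catalogue confirms it as an N-terminal fusion. Downstream lies an SV40-derived processing region containing the small t antigen intron, fragments of small t and large T coding sequence (including the stretch annotated as the SV40 NLS), and the SV40 polyadenylation signal.

The associated publication concerns TEAD-mediated, YAP-dependent gene induction. A Gal4-TEAD1 fusion of this kind is typically co-transfected with a reporter carrying Gal4 binding (UAS) sites. Reporter output then reflects coactivator recruitment to TEAD1, independent of native TEAD target sequences. The record itself does not name a specific reporter or assay.
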