Features (pLannotate 1.2.2; 21 found; start..end, strand, type, name):
     91..190     +  misc_feature   bom (fragment): basis of mobility region from pBR322
    196..263     -  CDS            lacZα (fragment): LacZα fragment of β-galactosidase; lacZ fragment
    269..648     +  enhancer       CMV enhancer: human cytomegalovirus immediate early enhancer
    649..852     +  promoter       CMV promoter: human cytomegalovirus (CMV) immediate early promoter
    848..881     +  LTR            5' LTR (truncated) (fragment): truncated 5' long terminal repeat (LTR) from HIV-1
    897..915     +  promoter       T7 promoter: promoter for bacteriophage T7 RNA polymerase
    948..1388    +  CDS            GAL4 DNA binding domain: DNA binding domain of the GAL4 transcriptional activator; Saccharomyces cerevisiae GAL4 (truncated)
   1398..2627    +  CDS            TEAD1: TEAD1_HUMAN - Also known as TCF13, TEF1. Experimental evidence at protein level: Swiss-Prot protein existence level 1. Transcription factor which plays a key role in the Hippo signaling pathway, a pathway involved in organ size control and tumor suppression by restricting proliferation and promoting apoptosis. The core of this pathway is composed of a kinase cascade wherein MST1/MST2, in complex with its regulatory protein SAV1, phosphorylates and activates LATS1/2 in complex with its regulatory protein MOB1, which in turn phosphorylates and inactivates YAP1 oncoprotein and WWTR1/TAZ. Acts by
   2682..2756    +  CDS            small t antigen (fragment): SV40 (simian virus 40) small t antigen
   2758..2823    +  intron         small t intron: SV40 (simian virus 40) small t antigen intron
   2953..2973    +  CDS            SV40 NLS: nuclear localization signal of SV40 (simian virus 40) large T antigen
   2980..3114    +  CDS            LT_POVHA (fragment): Protein inferred from homology: Swiss-Prot protein existence level 3. Isoform large T antigen is a key early protein essential for both driving viral replication and inducing cellular transformation. Plays a role in viral genome replication by driving entry of quiescent cells into the cell cycle and by autoregulating the synthesis of viral early mRNA. Displays highly oncogenic activities by corrupting the host cellular checkpoint mechanisms that guard cell division and the transcription, replication, and repair of DNA. Participates in the modulation of cellular gene expression preceeding viral
   3139..3222    +  CDS            large T antigen (fragment): large T antigen from SV40 (simian virus 40)
   3245..3379    +  polyA_signal   SV40 poly(A) signal: SV40 polyadenylation signal
   3728..3826    -  CDS            VP1_POVMP (fragment): Experimental evidence at protein level: Swiss-Prot protein existence level 1. Forms an icosahedral capsid with a T=7 symmetry and a 40 nm diameter. The capsid is composed of 72 pentamers linked to each other by disulfide bonds and associated with VP2 or VP3 proteins. Interacts with terminal alpha(2,3)-linked sialic acids on the cell surface to provide virion attachment to target cell. This attachment induces virion internalization predominantly through caveolin-mediated endocytosis. Once attached, the virion is internalized by caveolin- mediated endocytosis and traffics to the endoplasmic reti
   3837..3971    +  rep_origin     SV40 ori: SV40 origin of replication
   3970..4024    -  CDS            lacI (fragment): lac repressor; lacI; The lac repressor binds to the lac operator to inhibit transcription in E. coli. This inhibition can be relieved by adding lactose or isopropyl-β-D-thiogalactopyranoside (IPTG).
   4207..4795    -  rep_origin     ori: high-copy-number ColE1/pMB1/pBR322/pUC origin of replication
   4966..5826    -  CDS            AmpR: β-lactamase; bla; confers resistance to ampicillin, carbenicillin, and related antibiotics
   5827..5931    -  promoter       AmpR promoter: bla
   6026..6061    +  CDS            rop (fragment): Rop protein, which maintains plasmids at low copy number; rop
>Addgene plasmid #33108 | pCMX-Gal4-TEAD1 | addgene full sequence | sequence record 244474 | Addgene NGS Result
CCCGGAGACGGTCACAGCTTGTCTGTAAGCGGATGCCGGGAGCAGACAAGCCCGTCAGGGCGCGTCAGCG
GGTGTTGGCGGGTGTCGGGGCTGGCTTAACTATGCGGCATCAGAGCAGATTGTACTGAGAGTGCACCATA
TGCGGTGTGAAATACCGCACAGATGCGTAAGGAGAAAATACCGCATCAGGCGCCATTCGCCATTCAGGCT
GCGCAACTGTTGGGAAGGGCGATCGGTGCGGGCCTCTTCGCTATTACGCCAGCGCGTTGACATTGATTAT
TGACTAGTTATTAATAGTAATCAATTACGGGGTCATTAGTTCATAGCCCATATATGGAGTTCCGCGTTAC
ATAACTTACGGTAAATGGCCCGCCTGGCTGACCGCCCAACGACCCCCGCCCATTGACGTCAATAATGACG
TATGTTCCCATAGTAACGCCAATAGGGACTTTCCATTGACGTCAATGGGTGGAGTATTTACGGTAAACTG
CCCACTTGGCAGTACATCAAGTGTATCATATGCCAAGTACGCCCCCTATTGACGTCAATGACGGTAAATG
GCCCGCCTGGCATTATGCCCAGTACATGACCTTATGGGACTTTCCTACTTGGCAGTACATCTACGTATTA
GTCATCGCTATTACCATGGTGATGCGGTTTTGGCAGTACATCAATGGGCGTGGATAGCGGTTTGACTCAC
GGGGATTTCCAAGTCTCCACCCCATTGACGTCAATGGGAGTTTGTTTTGGCACCAAAATCAACGGGACTT
TCCAAAATGTCGTAACAACTCCGCCCCATTGACGCAAATGGGCGGTAGGCGTGTACGGTGGGAGGTCTAT
ATAAGCAGAGCTCTCTGGCTAACTAGAGAACCCACTGCTTACTGGCTTATCGAAATTAATACGACTCACT
ATAGGGAGACCCAAGCTTGAAGCAAGCCTCCTGAAAGATGAAGCTACTGTCTTCTATCGAACAAGCATGC
GATATTTGCCGACTTAAAAAGCTCAAGTGCTCCAAAGAAAAACCGAAGTGCGCCAAGTGTCTGAAGAACA
ACTGGGAGTGTCGCTACTCTCCCAAAACCAAAAGGTCTCCGCTGACTAGGGCACATCTGACAGAAGTGGA
ATCAAGGCTAGAAAGACTGGAACAGCTATTTCTACTGATTTTTCCTCGAGAAGACCTTGACATGATTTTG
AAAATGGATTCTTTACAGGATATAAAAGCATTGTTAACAGGATTATTTGTACAAGATAATGTGAATAAAG
ATGCCGTCACAGATAGATTGGCTTCAGTGGAGACTGATATGCCTCTAACATTGAGACAGCATAGAATAAG
TGCGACATCATCATCGGAAGAGAGTAGTAACAAAGGTCAAAGACAGTTGACTGTATCGCCGGAATTCGAA
AGGATGAGTGACTCTGCAGATAAGCCAATTGACAATGATGCAGAAGGGGTCTGGAGCCCCGACATCGAGC
AAAGCTTTCAGGAGGCCCTGGCTATCTATCCACCATGTGGGAGGAGGAAAATCATCTTATCAGACGAAGG
CAAAATGTATGGTAGGAATGAATTGATAGCCAGATACATCAAACTCAGGACAGGCAAGACGAGGACCAGA
AAACAGGTGTCTAGTCACATTCAGGTTCTTGCCAGAAGGAAATCTCGTGATTTTCATTCCAAGCTAAAGG
ATCAGACTGCAAAGGATAAGGCCCTGCAGCACATGGCGGCCATGTCCTCAGCCCAGATCGTCTCGGCCAC
TGCCATTCATAACAAGCTGGGGCTGCCTGGGATTCCACGCCCGACCTTCCCAGGGGCGCCGGGGTTCTGG
CCGGGAATGATTCAAACAGGGCAGCCAGGATCCTCACAAGACGTCAAGCCTTTTGTGCAGCAGGCCTACC
CCATCCAGCCAGCGGTCACAGCCCCCATTCCAGGGTTTGAGCCTGCATCGGCCCCAGCTCCCTCAGTCCC
TGCCTGGCAAGGTCGCTCCATTGGCACAACCAAGCTTCGCCTGGTGGAATTTTCAGCTTTTCTCGAGCAG
CAGCGAGACCCAGACTCGTACAACAAACACCTCTTCGTGCACATTGGGCATGCCAACCATTCTTACAGTG
ACCCATTGCTTGAATCAGTGGACATTCGTCAGATTTATGACAAATTTCCTGAAAAGAAAGGTGGCTTAAA
GGAACTGTTTGGAAAGGGCCCTCAAAATGCCTTCTTCCTCGTAAAATTCTGGGCTGATTTAAACTGCAAT
ATTCAAGATGATGCTGGGGCTTTTTATGGTGTAACCAGTCAGTACGAGAGTTCTGAAAATATGACAGTCA
CCTGTTCCACCAAAGTTTGCTCCTTTGGGAAGCAAGTAGTAGAAAAAGTAGAGACGGAGTATGCAAGGTT
TGAGAATGGCCGATTTGTATACCGAATAAACCGCTCCCCAATGTGTGAATATATGATCAACTTCATCCAC
AAGCTCAAACACTTACCAGAGAAATATATGATGAACAGTGTTTTGGAAAACTTCACAATTTTATTGGTGG
TAACAAACAGGGATACACAAGAAACTCTACTCTGCATGGCCTGTGTGTTTGAAGTTTCAAATAGTGAACA
CGGAGCACAACATCATATTTACAGGCTTGTAAAGGACTGAGTCGACGGTACCAGATATCAGGATCCTGGC
CAGCTAGCTAGGTAGCTAGAGGATCTTTGTGAAGGAACCTTACTTCTGTGGTGTGACATAATTGGACAAA
CTACCTACAGAGATTTAAAGCTCTAAGGTAAATATAAAATTTTTAAGTGTATAATGTGTTAAACTACTGA
TTCTAATTGTTTGTGTATTTTAGATTCCAACCTATGGAACTGATGAATGGGAGCAGTGGTGGAATGCCTT
TAATGAGGAAAACCTGTTTTGCTCAGAAGAAATGCCATCTAGTGATGATGAGGCTACTGCTGACTCTCAA
CATTCTACTCCTCCAAAAAAGAAGAGAAAGGTAGAAGACCCCAAGGACTTTCCTTCAGAATTGCTAAGTT
TTTTGAGTCATGCTGTGTTTAGTAATAGAACTCTTGCTTGCTTTGCTATTTACACCACAAAGGAAAAAGC
TGCACTGCTATACAAGAAAATTATGGAAAAATATTTGATGTATAGTGCCTTGACTAGAGATCATAATCAG
CCATACCACATTTGTAGAGGTTTTACTTGCTTTAAAAAACCTCCCACACCTCCCCCTGAACCTGAAACAT
AAAATGAATGCAATTGTTGTTGTTAACTTGTTTATTGCAGCTTATAATGGTTACAAATAAAGCAATAGCA
TCACAAATTTCACAAATAAAGCATTTTTTTCACTGCATTCTAGTTGTGGTTTGTCCAAACTCATCAATGT
ATCTTATCATGTCTGGATCAGCTTCAGAAGATGGCGGAGGGCCTCCAACACAGTAATTTTCCTCCCGACT
CTTAAAATAGAAAATGTCAAGTCAGTTAAGCAGGAAGTGACTAACTGACCGCAGCTGGCCGTGCGACATC
CTCTTTTAATTAGTTGCTAGGCAACTGCCCTCCAGAGGGCAGTGTGGTTTTGCAAGAGGAAGCAAAAAGC
CTCTCCACCCAGGCCTAGAATGTTTCCACCCAATCATTACTATGACAACAGCTGTTTTTTTTAGTATTAA
GCAGAGGCCGGGGGCCCCTGGCCTCCGCTTACTCTGGAGAAAAAGAAGAGAGGCATTGTAGAGGCTTCCA
GAGGCAACTTGTCAAAACAGGACTGCTTCTATTTCTGTCACACTGTCTGGCCCTGTCACAAGGTCCAGCA
CCTCCATACCCCCTTTAATAAGCAGTTTGGGAACGGGTGCGGGTCTTACTCCGCCCATCCCGCCCCTAAC
TCCGCCCAGTTCCGCCCATTCTCCGCCCCATGGCTGACTAATTTTTTTTATTTATGCAGAGGCCGAGGCC
GCCTCGGCCTCTGAGCTATTCCAGAAGTAGTGAGGAGGCTTTTTTGGAGGCTGCATTAATGAATCGGCCA
ACGCGCGGGGAGAGGCGGTTTGCGTATTGGGCGCTCTTCCGCTTCCTCGCTCACTGACTCGCTGCGCTCG
GTCGTTCGGCTGCGGCGAGCGGTATCAGCTCACTCAAAGGCGGTAATACGGTTATCCACAGAATCAGGGG
ATAACGCAGGAAAGAACATGTGAGCAAAAGGCCAGCAAAAGGCCAGGAACCGTAAAAAGGCCGCGTTGCT
GGCGTTTTTCCATAGGCTCCGCCCCCCTGACGAGCATCACAAAAATCGACGCTCAAGTCAGAGGTGGCGA
AACCCGACAGGACTATAAAGATACCAGGCGTTTCCCCCTGGAAGCTCCCTCGTGCGCTCTCCTGTTCCGA
CCCTGCCGCTTACCGGATACCTGTCCGCCTTTCTCCCTTCGGGAAGCGTGGCGCTTTCTCATAGCTCACG
CTGTAGGTATCTCAGTTCGGTGTAGGTCGTTCGCTCCAAGCTGGGCTGTGTGCACGAACCCCCCGTTCAG
CCCGACCGCTGCGCCTTATCCGGTAACTATCGTCTTGAGTCCAACCCGGTAAGACACGACTTATCGCCAC
TGGCAGCAGCCACTGGTAACAGGATTAGCAGAGCGAGGTATGTAGGCGGTGCTACAGAGTTCTTGAAGTG
GTGGCCTAACTACGGCTACACTAGAAGAACAGTATTTGGTATCTGCGCTCTGCTGAAGCCAGTTACCTTC
GGAAAAAGAGTTGGTAGCTCTTGATCCGGCAAACAAACCACCGCTGGTAGCGGTGGTTTTTTTGTTTGCA
AGCAGCAGATTACGCGCAGAAAAAAAGGATCTCAAGAAGATCCTTTGATCTTTTCTACGGGGTCTGACGC
TCAGTGGAACGAAAACTCACGTTAAGGGATTTTGGTCATGAGATTATCAAAAAGGATCTTCACCTAGATC
CTTTTAAATTAAAAATGAAGTTTTAAATCAATCTAAAGTATATATGAGTAAACTTGGTCTGACAGTTACC
AATGCTTAATCAGTGAGGCACCTATCTCAGCGATCTGTCTATTTCGTTCATCCATAGTTGCCTGACTCCC
CGTCGTGTAGATAACTACGATACGGGAGGGCTTACCATCTGGCCCCAGTGCTGCAATGATACCGCGAGAC
CCACGCTCACCGGCTCCAGATTTATCAGCAATAAACCAGCCAGCCGGAAGGGCCGAGCGCAGAAGTGGTC
CTGCAACTTTATCCGCCTCCATCCAGTCTATTAATTGTTGCCGGGAAGCTAGAGTAAGTAGTTCGCCAGT
TAATAGTTTGCGCAACGTTGTTGCCATTGCTACAGGCATCGTGGTGTCACGCTCGTCGTTTGGTATGGCT
TCATTCAGCTCCGGTTCCCAACGATCAAGGCGAGTTACATGATCCCCCATGTTGTGCAAAAAAGCGGTTA
GCTCCTTCGGTCCTCCGATCGTTGTCAGAAGTAAGTTGGCCGCAGTGTTATCACTCATGGTTATGGCAGC
ACTGCATAATTCTCTTACTGTCATGCCATCCGTAAGATGCTTTTCTGTGACTGGTGAGTACTCAACCAAG
TCATTCTGAGAATAGTGTATGCGGCGACCGAGTTGCTCTTGCCCGGCGTCAATACGGGATAATACCGCGC
CACATAGCAGAACTTTAAAAGTGCTCATCATTGGAAAACGTTCTTCGGGGCGAAAACTCTCAAGGATCTT
ACCGCTGTTGAGATCCAGTTCGATGTAACCCACTCGTGCACCCAACTGATCTTCAGCATCTTTTACTTTC
ACCAGCGTTTCTGGGTGAGCAAAAACAGGAAGGCAAAATGCCGCAAAAAAGGGAATAAGGGCGACACGGA
AATGTTGAATACTCATACTCTTCCTTTTTCAATATTATTGAAGCATTTATCAGGGTTATTGTCTCATGAG
CGGATACATATTTGAATGTATTTAGAAAAATAAACAAATAGGGGTTCCGCGCACATTTCCCCGAAAAGTG
CCACCTGACGTCTAAGAAACCATTATTATCATGACATTAACCTATAAAAATAGGCGTATCACGAGGCCCT
TTCGTCTCGCGCGTTTCGGTGATGACGGTGAAAACCTCTGACACATGCAGCT
