>Addgene plasmid #33108 | pCMX-Gal4-TEAD1 | addgene partial sequence | sequence record 42646 | GAL4N-term
AAGGATGAGTGACTCTGCAGATAAGCCAATTGACAATGATGCAGAAGGGGTCTGGAGCCCCGACATCGAG
CAAAGCTTTCAGGAGGCCCTGGCTATCTATCCACCATGTGGGAGGAGGAAAATCATCTTATCAGACGAAG
GCAAAATGTATGGTAGGAATGAATTGATAGCCAGATACATCAAACTCAGGACAGGCAAGACGAGGACCAG
AAAACAGGTGTCTAGTCACATTCAGGTTCTTGCCAGAAGGAAATCTCGTGATTTTCATTCCAAGCTAAAG
GATCAGACTGCAAAGGATAAGGCCCTGCAGCACATGGCGGCCATGTCCTCAGCCCAGATCGTCTCGGCCA
CTGCCATTCATAACAAGCTGGGGCTGCCTGGGATTCCACGCCCGACCTTCCCAGGGGCGCCGGGGTTCTG
GCCGGGAATGATTCAAACAGGGCAGCCAGGATCCTCACAAGACGTCAAGCCTTTTGTGCAGCAGGCCTAC
CCCATCCAGCCAGCGGTCACAGCCCCCATTCCAGGGTTTGAGCCTGCATCGGCCCCAGCTCCCTCAGTCC
CTGCCTGGCAAGGTCGCTCCATTGGCACAACCAAGCTTCGCCTGGTGGAATTTTCAGCTTTTCTCGAGCA
GCAGCGAGACCCAGACTCGTACAACAAACACCTCTTCGTGCACATTGGGCATGCCAACCATTCTTACAGT
GACCCATTGCTTGAATCAGTGGACATTCGTCAGATTTATGACAAATTTCCTGAAAAGAAAGGTGGCTTAA
AGGAACTGTTTGGAAAGGGCCCTCAAA
